Addgene plasmid #100964: pDRF'- AmTryoshka1;3-LS-L255I
Purpose: Yeast expression of fluorescent sensor reporting the activity of ammonium transceptors. Contains a stable reference LSSmOrange nested within the reporting superfolder cpEGFP.
Depositing lab: Wolf Frommer. Depositing organization: Carnegie Institution for Science. Publication: Ratiometric Matryoshka biosensors from a nested cassette of green- and orange-emitting fluorescent proteins. Ast C, Foret J, Oltrogge LM, De Michele R, Kleist TJ, Ho CH, Frommer WB. Nat Commun. 2017 Sep 5;8(1):431. doi: 10.1038/s41467-017-00400-2. PubMed 28874729.
Backbone
  Vector backbone: pDRf1
  Backbone size w/o insert (bp): 6939
  Total vector size (bp): 9869
  Vector type: Yeast Expression
  Selectable markers: URA3
Growth in bacteria
  Bacterial resistance: Ampicillin, 100 μg/mL
  Growth temperature: 37°C
  Growth strain: DH5alpha
  Copy number: High Copy
Gene/Insert
  Gene/Insert name: AmTryoshka1;3-LS-L255I (alt name: AmTryoshka-LS-FN-L255I)
  Species: A. thaliana (mustard weed)
  Insert size (bp): 2935
  Mutation: L255I
  Entrez Gene: AMT1;3 (a.k.a. AT3G24300, AMMONIUM TRANSPORTER 1;3, ATAMT1;3, ammonium transporter 1;3)
  Promoter: PMA
  Cloning method: Gateway Cloning
  Sequencing primers: 5′ AACAATCGTTAATAATTAATTAATTGG; 3′ GAAGTGTCAACAACGTATCTACC
Terms and licenses: Academic/Nonprofit Terms; Industry Terms: Not Available to Industry
How to cite: pDRF'- AmTryoshka1;3-LS-L255I was a gift from Wolf Frommer (Addgene plasmid # 100964 ; http://n2t.net/addgene:100964 ; RRID:Addgene_100964)
