[The description below was written by a language model from this plasmid's Addgene catalogue record and pLannotate feature annotations shown in this document.]
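Description:
pDRF'- AmTryoshka1;3-LS-L255I is a yeast expression plasmid of about 9.9 kb built on the pDRf1 backbone. It is an E. coli/S. cerevisiae shuttle vector. In bacteria it is maintained at high copy from a ColE1/pUC-type origin under ampicillin selection (AmpR). In yeast it replicates episomally from the 2μ origin and is selected by URA3 complementation of uracil auxotrophy. An f1 origin and remnants of lac and pBluescript cloning sequences are also present in the backbone.

The roughly 2.9 kb insert was introduced by Gateway cloning and is flanked by attB1 and attB2 sites. According to the record it is driven by the PMA promoter and is followed by the ADH1 terminator. The promoter itself is not annotated as such. However, small yeast genomic fragments called upstream of attB1 (BRP1 and a predicted ORF) lie where it would be expected. The insert encodes AmTryoshka1;3-LS, a biosensor based on the Arabidopsis thaliana ammonium transporter AMT1;3 carrying an L255I mutation.

The feature table shows the transporter coding sequence split into two halves, which the annotation software matched to rice and tomato AMT1 homologues rather than the Arabidopsis protein. Between the halves sits a nested "Matryoshka" fluorescent cassette: two GFP-derived fragments, representing circularly permuted superfolder EGFP, flank a complete LSSmOrange. The cpEGFP acts as the reporting fluorophore, while the long-Stokes-shift orange protein provides a stable reference signal, so the readout can be taken as a ratio. The construct is intended for expression in yeast to monitor the activity of ammonium transceptors. The record does not state the functional consequence of the L255I substitution.
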