Features (pLannotate 1.2.2; 29 found; start..end, strand, type, name):
     16..696     +  CDS            AMT1-1 (fragment): AMT11_ORYSJ - Also known as AMT1. Experimental evidence at transcript level: Swiss-Prot protein existence level 2. Ammonium transporter probably involved in ammonium uptake from the soil. From Oryza sativa subsp. japonica (Rice).
    706..972     +  CDS            moxGFP (fragment): moxGFP is a basic (constitutively fluorescent) green fluorescent protein published in 2015, derived from Aequorea victoria. It is reported to be a rapidly-maturing monomer.
    982..1689    +  CDS            LSSmOrange: LSSmOrange is a basic (constitutively fluorescent) long stokes shift fluorescent protein published in 2012, derived from Discosoma sp.. It has moderate acid sensitivity.
   1702..2136    +  CDS            (3-F)Tyr-EGFP (fragment): (3-F)Tyr-EGFP is a basic (constitutively fluorescent) green fluorescent protein published in 2004, derived from Aequorea victoria.
   2140..2892    +  CDS            AMT1-2 (fragment): AMT12_SOLLC - Experimental evidence at transcript level: Swiss-Prot protein existence level 2. Ammonium transporter probably involved in ammonium uptake from the soil. From Solanum lycopersicum (Tomato) (Lycopersicon esculentum).
   2933..2957    -  protein_bind   attB2: mutant version of attB; recombination site for the Gateway® BP reaction BP Clonase™
   2985..3011    +  misc_feature   MCS (fragment): pBluescript multiple cloning site
   3020..3038    -  promoter       T7 promoter: promoter for bacteriophage T7 RNA polymerase
   3039..3182    +  CDS            ADH1 (fragment): ADH1_YEAST - Also known as ADC1. Experimental evidence at protein level: Swiss-Prot protein existence level 1. This isozyme preferentially catalyzes the conversion of primary unbranched alcohols to their corresponding aldehydes. Also shows activity toward secondary alcohols. From Saccharomyces cerevisiae (strain ATCC 204508 / S288c) (Baker's yeast).
   3186..3373    +  terminator     ADH1 terminator: S. cerevisiae ADH1; transcription terminator for the S. cerevisiae alcohol dehydrogenase 1 (ADH1) gene
   3381..3538    +  CDS            lacZα (fragment): LacZα fragment of β-galactosidase; lacZ fragment
   3544..3595    -  misc_feature   bom (fragment): basis of mobility region from pBR322
   3600..3683    +  CDS            RAF1 (fragment): RAF_YEAST - Experimental evidence at transcript level: Swiss-Prot protein existence level 2. Antagonizes transcriptional repression of recombinase FLP by REP1-REP2. May play a role in plasmid partitioning. From Saccharomyces cerevisiae (strain ATCC 204508 / S288c) (Baker's yeast).
   3837..5183    -  rep_origin     2μ ori: yeast 2μ plasmid origin of replication
   5188..5204    -  promoter       tet promoter (fragment): E. coli promoter for tetracycline efflux protein gene
   5294..6097    -  CDS            URA3: orotidine-5'-phosphate decarboxylase, required for uracil biosynthesis; S. cerevisiae URA3; yeast auxotrophic marker, counterselectable with 5-fluoroorotic acid (5-FOA)
   6098..6313    -  promoter       URA3 promoter: S. cerevisiae URA3
   6424..6528    +  promoter       AmpR promoter: bla
   6529..7389    +  CDS            AmpR: β-lactamase; bla; confers resistance to ampicillin, carbenicillin, and related antibiotics
   7560..8148    +  rep_origin     ori: high-copy-number ColE1/pMB1/pBR322/pUC origin of replication
   8331..8423    +  CDS            lacI (fragment): lac repressor; lacI; The lac repressor binds to the lac operator to inhibit transcription in E. coli. This inhibition can be relieved by adding lactose or isopropyl-β-D-thiogalactopyranoside (IPTG).
   8436..8457    +  protein_bind   CAP binding site: CAP binding activates transcription in the presence of cAMP. E. coli catabolite activator protein
   8472..8502    +  promoter       lac promoter: promoter for the E. coli lac operon
   8510..8526    +  protein_bind   lac operator: The lac repressor binds to the lac operator to inhibit transcription in E. coli. This inhibition can be relieved by adding lactose or isopropyl-β-D-thiogalactopyranoside (IPTG). lac repressor encoded by lacI
   8607..9035    -  rep_origin     f1 ori (sequence partly withheld): f1 bacteriophage origin of replication; arrow indicates direction of (+) strand synthesis
   9046..9300    -  CDS            BRP1 (fragment): BRP1_YEAST - Protein predicted: Swiss-Prot protein existence level 4. From Saccharomyces cerevisiae (strain ATCC 204508 / S288c) (Baker's yeast).
   9402..9418    -  promoter       ARG4 promoter (fragment): S. cerevisiae ARG4
   9524..9607    +  CDS            YG007_YEAST: Protein predicted: Swiss-Prot protein existence level 4. From Saccharomyces cerevisiae (strain ATCC 204508 / S288c) (Baker's yeast).
   9844..9868    +  protein_bind   attB1: mutant version of attB; recombination site for the Gateway® BP reaction BP Clonase™
>Addgene plasmid #100964 | pDRF'- AmTryoshka1;3-LS-L255I | addgene full sequence | sequence record 193747 | Addgene NGS Result
ATGTCAGGAGCAATAACATGCTCTGCGGCCGATCTCGCCACCCTACTTGGCCCCAACGCCACGGCGGCGG
CCGACTACATTTGCGGCCAATTAGGCACCGTTAACAACAAGTTCACCGATGCAGCCTTCGCCATAGACAA
CACCTACCTCCTCTTCTCTGCCTACCTTGTCTTCGCCATGCAGCTCGGCTTCGCTATGCTTTGTGCTGGT
TCTGTTAGAGCCAAGAATACGATGAACATCATGCTTACCAATGTCCTTGACGCTGCAGCCGGAGGACTCT
TCTACTATCTCTTTGGTTACGCCTTTGCCTTTGGAGGATCCTCCGAAGGGTTCATTGGAAGACACAACTT
TGCTCTTAGAGACTTTCCGACTCCCACAGCTGATTACTCTTTCTTCCTCTACCAATGGGCGTTCGCAATC
GCGGCCGCTGGAATCACAAGTGGTTCGATCGCAGAGAGGACTCAGTTCGTGGCTTACTTGATATACTCTT
CTTTCTTAACCGGATTTGTTTACCCGGTTGTCTCTCACTGGTTTTGGTCCCCGGATGGATGGGCCAGTCC
CTTTCGTTCAGCGGATGATCGTTTGTTTAGCACCGGAGCCATTGACTTTGCTGGCTCCGGTGTTGTTCAC
ATGGTTGGTGGCATAGCAGGTTTATGGGGTGCTCTTATTGAAGGTCCTCGTCGTGGTCGGTTCGAGAAAT
TGTCCAACGTGTATATTACCGCGGATAAACAGAAAAACGGCATTAAAGCGAACTTTACCGTGCGCCATAA
CGTGGAAGATGGCAGCGTGCAGCTGGCGGATCATTATCAGCAGAACACCCCGATTGGCGATGGCCCGGTG
CTGCTGCCGGATAACCATTATCTGAGCACCCAGACCAAGCTGAGCAAAGATCCGAACGAAAAACGCGATC
ACATGGTGCTGCTGGAATTTGTGACCGCAGCGGGCATTACACACGGCATGGATGAACTGTATGGCGGCAC
CATGGTGAGCAAGGGCGAGGAGAATAACATGGCCATCATCAAGGAGTTCATGCGCTTCAAGGTGCGCATG
GAGGGCTCCGTGAACGGCCACGAGTTCGAGATCGAGGGCGAGGGCGAGGGCCGCCCCTACGAGGGCTTTC
AGACCGTTAAGCTGAAGGTGACCAAGGGTGGCCCCCTGCCCTTCGCCTGGGACATCTTGTCCCCTCAGTT
CACCTACGGCTCCAAGGCCTACGTGAAGCACCCCGCCGACATCCCCGACTACCTCAAGCTGTCCTTCCCC
GAGGGCTTCAAGTGGGAGCGCGTGATGAACTTCGAGGACGGCGGCGTGGTGACCGTGACTCAGGACTCCT
CCCTGCAGGACGGCGAGTTCATCTACAAGGTGAAGCTGCGCGGCACCAACTTCCCCTCCGACGGCCCCGT
AATGCAGAAGAAGACCATGGGCATGGAGGCCTCCTCCGAGCGGATGTACCCCGAGGACGGCGCCCTGAAG
GGCGAGGACAAGCTCAGGCTGAAGCTGAAGGACGGCGGCCACTACACCTCCGAGGTCAAGACCACCTACA
AGGCCAAGAAGCCCGTGCAGTTGCCCGGCGCCTACATCGTCGACATCAAGTTGGACATCACCTCCCACAA
CGAGGACTACACCATCGTGGAACAGTACGAACGCGCCGAGGGCCGCCACTCCACCGGCGGCATGGACGAG
CTGTACAAGGGCGGCAGCGCGAGCCAGGGCGAAGAACTGTTTACCGGCGTGGTGCCGATTCTGGTGGAAC
TGGATGGCGATGTGAACGGCCATAAATTTAGCGTGCGCGGCGAAGGCGAAGGCGATGCGACCATTGGCAA
ACTGACCCTGAAATTTATTTCCACCACCGGCAAACTACCGGTGCCGTGGCCGACCCTGGTGACCACCTTA
ACCTATGGCGTGCAGTGCTTTAGCCGCTATCCGGATCATATGAAACGCCATGATTTTTTTAAAAGCGCGA
TGCCGGAAGGCTATGTGCAGGAACGCACCATTAGCTTTAAAGATGATGGCAAATATAAAACCCGCGCGGT
GGTGAAATTTGAAGGCGATACCCTGGTGAACCGCATTGAACTGAAAGGCACCGATTTTAAAGAAGATGGC
AACATTCTGGGGCATAAACTGGAATATAACTTTAATGGTGGTCGCGCTATTGCTCTGCGCGGCCACTCTG
CCTCGCTAGTAGTCTTAGGAACCTTCCTCATATGGTTTGGATGGTATGGTTTCAACCCCGGTTCCTTCAC
TAAGATACTCGTTCCGTATAATTCTGGTTCCAACTACGGCCAATGGAGCGGAATCGGCCGTACAGCGGTT
AACACCACACTCTCAGGATGCACAGCAGCTCTAACCACACTCTTTGGTAAACGTCTCCTATCAGGCCACT
GGAACGTAACGGACGTTTGCAACGGGTTACTCGGTGGGTTTGCGGCCATAACCGCAGGTTGCTCCGTCGT
AGAGCCATGGGCAGCGATTGTGTGCGGCTTCATGGCTTCTGTCGTCCTTATCGGATGCAACAAGCTCGCG
GAGCTTGTACAATATGATGATCCACTCGAGGCAGCCCAACTACATGGAGGGTGTGGCGCGTGGGGGTTGA
TATTCGTAGGATTGTTTGCCAAAGAGAAGTATCTAAACGAGGTTTATGGCGCCACCCCGGGAAGGCCATA
TGGACTATTTATGGGCGGAGGAGGGAAGCTGTTGGGAGCACAATTGGTTCAAATACTTGTGATTGTAGGA
TGGGTTAGTGCCACAATGGGAACACTCTTCTTCATCCTCAAAAGGCTCAATCTGCTTAGGATCTCGGAGC
AGCATGAAATGCAAGGGATGGATATGACACGTCACGGTGGCTTTGCTTATATCTACCATGATAATGATGA
TGAGTCTCATAGAGTGGATCCTGGATCTCCTTTCCCTCGATCAGCTACTCCTCCTCGCGTTGACCCAGCT
TTCTTGTACAAAGTGGTGTAGTTAATTCATGATGGCCGCTGCAGGTCGACCTCGAGGGGGGGCCCGGTAC
CCAATTCGCCCTATAGTGAGTCGTATTACGCGCGGATCCAGCTTTGGACTTCTTCGCCAGAGGTTTGGTC
AAGTCTCCAATCAAGGTTGTCGGCTTGTCTACCTTGCCAGAAATTTACGAAAAGATGGAAAAGGGTCAAA
TCGTTGGTAGATACGTTGTTGACACTTCTAAATAAGCGAATTTCTTATGATTTATGATTTTTATTATTAA
ATAAGTTATAAAAAAAATAAGTGTATACAAATTTTAAAGTGACTCTTAGGTTTTAAAACGAAAATTCTTA
TTCTTGAGTAACTCTTTCCTGTAGGTCAGGTTGCTTTCTCAGGTATAGCATGAGGTCGCTCTTATTGACC
ACACCTCTACCGGCATGCCAATTCACTGGCCGTCGTTTTACAACGTCGTGACTGGGAAAACCCTGGCGTT
ACCCAACTTAATCGCCTTGCAGCACATCCCCCTTTCGCCAGCTGGCGTAATAGCGAAGAGGCCCGCACCG
ATCGCCCTTCCCAACAGTTGCGCAGCCTGAATGGCGAATGGCGCCTGATGCGGTATTTTCTCCTTACGCA
TCTGTGCGGTATTTCACACCGCATAATCGGATCGTACTTGTTACCCATCATTGAATTTTGAACATCCGAA
CCTGGGAGTTTTCCCTGAAACAGATAGTATATTTGAACCTGTATAATAATATATAGTCTAGCGCTTTACG
GAAGACAATGTATGTATTTCGGTTCCTGGAGAAACTATTGCATCTATTGCATAGGTAATCTTGCACGTCG
CATCCCCGGTTCATTTTCTGCGTTTCCATCTTGCACTTCAATAGCATATCTTTGTTAACGAAGCATCTGT
GCTTCATTTTGTAGAACAAAAATGCAACGCGAGAGCGCTAATTTTTCAAACAAAGAATCTGAGCTGCATT
TTTACAGAACAGAAATGCAACGCGAAAGCGCTATTTTACCAACGAAGAATCTGTGCTTCATTTTTGTAAA
ACAAAAATGCAACGCGAGAGCGCTAATTTTTCAAACAAAGAATCTGAGCTGCATTTTTACAGAACAGAAA
TGCAACGCGAGAGCGCTATTTTACCAACAAAGAATCTATACTTCTTTTTTGTTCTACAAAAATGCATCCC
GAGAGCGCTATTTTTCTAACAAAGCATCTTAGATTACTTTTTTTCTCCTTTGTGCGCTCTATAATGCAGT
CTCTTGATAACTTTTTGCACTGTAGGTCCGTTAAGGTTAGAAGAAGGCTACTTTGGTGTCTATTTTCTCT
TCCATAAAAAAAGCCTGACTCCACTTCCCGCGTTTACTGATTACTAGCGAAGCTGCGGGTGCATTTTTTC
AAGATAAAGGCATCCCCGATTATATTCTATACCGATGTGGATTGCGCATACTTTGTGAACAGAAAGTGAT
AGCGTTGATGATTCTTCATTGGTCAGAAAATTATGAACGGTTTCTTCTATTTTGTCTCTATATACTACGT
ATAGGAAATGTTTACATTTTCGTATTGTTTTCGATTCACTCTATGAATAGTTCTTACTACAATTTTTTTG
TCTAAAGAGTAATACTAGAGATAAACATAAAAAATGTAGAGGTCGAGTTTAGATGCAAGTTCAAGGAGCG
AAAGGTGGATGGGTAGGTTATATAGGGATATAGCACAGAGATATATAGCAAAGAGATACTTTTGAGCAAT
GTTTGTGGAAGCGGTATTCGCAATATTTTAGTAGCTCGTTACAGTCCGGTGCGTTTTTGGTTTTTTGAAA
GTGCGTCTTCAGAGCGCTTTTGGTTTTCAAAAGCGCTCTGAAGTTCCTATACTTTCTAGCTAGAGAATAG
GAACTTCGGAATAGGAACTTCAAAGCGTTTCCGAAAACGAGCGCTTCCGAAAATGCAACGCGAGCTGCGC
ACATACAGCTCACTGTTCACGTCGCACCTATATCTGCGTGTTGCCTGTATATATATATACATGAGAAGAA
CGGCATAGTGCGTGTTTATGCTTAAATGCGTACTTATATGCGTCTATTTATGTAGGATGAAAGGTAGTCT
AGTACCTCCTGTGATATTATCCCATTCCATGCGGGGTATCGTATGCTTCCTTCAGCACTACCCTTTAGCT
GTTCTATATGCTGCCACTCCTCAATTGGATTAGTCTCATCCTTCAATGCTATCATTTCCTTTGATATTGG
ATCGATCCGATGATAAGCTGTCAAACATGAGAATTGGGTAATAACTGATATAATTAAATTGAAGCTCTAA
TTTGTGAGTTTAGTATACATGCATTTACTTATAATACAGTTTTTTAGTTTTGCTGGCCGCATCTTCTCAA
ATATGCTTCCCAGCCTGCTTTTCTGTAACGTTCACCCTCTACCTTAGCATCCCTTCCCTTTGCAAATAGT
CCTCTTCCAACAATAATAATGTCAGATCCTGTAGAGACCACATCATCCACGGTTCTATACTGTTGACCCA
ATGCGTCTCCCTTGTCATCTAAACCCACACCGGGTGTCATAATCAACCAATCGTAACCTTCATCTCTTCC
ACCCATGTCTCTTTGAGCAATAAAGCCGATAACAAAATCTTTGTCGCTCTTCGCAATGTCAACAGTACCC
TTAGTATATTCTCCAGTAGATAGGGAGCCCTTGCATGACAATTCTGCTAACATCAAAAGGCCTCTAGGTT
CCTTTGTTACTTCTTCTGCCGCCTGCTTCAAACCGCTAACAATACCTGGGCCCACCACACCGTGTGCATT
CGTAATGTCTGCCCATTCTGCTATTCTGTATACACCCGCAGAGTACTGCAATTTGACTGTATTACCAATG
TCAGCAAATTTTCTGTCTTCGAAGAGTAAAAAATTGTACTTGGCGGATAATGCCTTTAGCGGCTTAACTG
TGCCCTCCATGGAAAAATCAGTCAAGATATCCACATGTGTTTTTAGTAAACAAATTTTGGGACCTAATGC
TTCAACTAACTCCAGTAATTCCTTGGTGGTACGAACATCCAATGAAGCACACAAGTTTGTTTGCTTTTCG
TGCATGATATTAAATAGCTTGGCAGCAACAGGACTAGGATGAGTAGCAGCACGTTCCTTATATGTAGCTT
TCGACATGATTTATCTTCGTTTCCTGCATGTTTTTGTTCTGTGCAGTTGGGTTAAGAATACTGGGCAATT
TCATGTTTCTTCAACACTACATATGCGTATATATACCAATCTAAGTCTGTGCTCCTTCCTTCGTTCTTCC
TTCTGTTCGGAGATTACCGAATCAAAAAAATTTCAAGGAAACCGAAATCAAAAAAAAGAATAAAAAAAAA
ATGATGAATTGAAAAGCTAATTCTTGAAGACGAAAGGGCCTCGTGATACGCCTATTTTTATAGGTTAATG
TCATGATAATAATGGTTTCTTAGACGTCAGGTGGCACTTTTCGGGGAAATGTGCGCGGAACCCCTATTTG
TTTATTTTTCTAAATACATTCAAATATGTATCCGCTCATGAGACAATAACCCTGATAAATGCTTCAATAA
TATTGAAAAAGGAAGAGTATGAGTATTCAACATTTCCGTGTCGCCCTTATTCCCTTTTTTGCGGCATTTT
GCCTTCCTGTTTTTGCTCACCCAGAAACGCTGGTGAAAGTAAAAGATGCTGAAGATCAGTTGGGTGCACG
AGTGGGTTACATCGAACTGGATCTCAACAGCGGTAAGATCCTTGAGAGTTTTCGCCCCGAAGAACGTTTT
CCAATGATGAGCACTTTTAAAGTTCTGCTATGTGGCGCGGTATTATCCCGTATTGACGCCGGGCAAGAGC
AACTCGGTCGCCGCATACACTATTCTCAGAATGACTTGGTTGAGTACTCACCAGTCACAGAAAAGCATCT
TACGGATGGCATGACAGTAAGAGAATTATGCAGTGCTGCCATAACCATGAGTGATAACACTGCGGCCAAC
TTACTTCTGACAACGATCGGAGGACCGAAGGAGCTAACCGCTTTTTTGCACAACATGGGGGATCATGTAA
CTCGCCTTGATCGTTGGGAACCGGAGCTGAATGAAGCCATACCAAACGACGAGCGTGACACCACGATGCC
TGTAGCAATGGCAACAACGTTGCGCAAACTATTAACTGGCGAACTACTTACTCTAGCTTCCCGGCAACAA
TTAATAGACTGGATGGAGGCGGATAAAGTTGCAGGACCACTTCTGCGCTCGGCCCTTCCGGCTGGCTGGT
TTATTGCTGATAAATCTGGAGCCGGTGAGCGTGGGTCTCGCGGTATCATTGCAGCACTGGGGCCAGATGG
TAAGCCCTCCCGTATCGTAGTTATCTACACGACGGGGAGTCAGGCAACTATGGATGAACGAAATAGACAG
ATCGCTGAGATAGGTGCCTCACTGATTAAGCATTGGTAACTGTCAGACCAAGTTTACTCATATATACTTT
AGATTGATTTAAAACTTCATTTTTAATTTAAAAGGATCTAGGTGAAGATCCTTTTTGATAATCTCATGAC
CAAAATCCCTTAACGTGAGTTTTCGTTCCACTGAGCGTCAGACCCCGTAGAAAAGATCAAAGGATCTTCT
TGAGATCCTTTTTTTCTGCGCGTAATCTGCTGCTTGCAAACAAAAAAACCACCGCTACCAGCGGTGGTTT
GTTTGCCGGATCAAGAGCTACCAACTCTTTTTCCGAAGGTAACTGGCTTCAGCAGAGCGCAGATACCAAA
TACTGTTCTTCTAGTGTAGCCGTAGTTAGGCCACCACTTCAAGAACTCTGTAGCACCGCCTACATACCTC
GCTCTGCTAATCCTGTTACCAGTGGCTGCTGCCAGTGGCGATAAGTCGTGTCTTACCGGGTTGGACTCAA
GACGATAGTTACCGGATAAGGCGCAGCGGTCGGGCTGAACGGGGGGTTCGTGCACACAGCCCAGCTTGGA
GCGAACGACCTACACCGAACTGAGATACCTACAGCGTGAGCTATGAGAAAGCGCCACGCTTCCCGAAGGG
AGAAAGGCGGACAGGTATCCGGTAAGCGGCAGGGTCGGAACAGGAGAGCGCACGAGGGAGCTTCCAGGGG
GAAACGCCTGGTATCTTTATAGTCCTGTCGGGTTTCGCCACCTCTGACTTGAGCGTCGATTTTTGTGATG
CTCGTCAGGGGGGCGGAGCCTATGGAAAAACGCCAGCAACGCGGCCTTTTTACGGTTCCTGGCCTTTTGC
TGGCCTTTTGCTCACATGTTCTTTCCTGCGTTATCCCCTGATTCTGTGGATAACCGTATTACCGCCTTTG
AGTGAGCTGATACCGCTCGCCGCAGCCGAACGACCGAGCGCAGCGAGTCAGTGAGCGAGGAAGCGGAAGA
GCGCCCAATACGCAAACCGCCTCTCCCCGCGCGTTGGCCGATTCATTAATGCAGCTGGCACGACAGGTTT
CCCGACTGGAAAGCGGGCAGTGAGCGCAACGCAATTAATGTGAGTTAGCTCACTCATTAGGCACCCCAGG
CTTTACACTTTATGCTTCCGGCTCGTATGTTGTGTGGAATTGTGAGCGGATAACAATTTCACACAGGAAA
CAGCTATGACCATGATTACGCCAAGCTTACCGCATCAGGAAATTGTAAGCGTTAATATTTTGTTAAAATT
CGCGTTAAATTTTTGTTAAATCAGCTCATTTTTTAACCAATAGGCCGAAATCGGCAAAATCCCTTATAAA
TCAAAAGAATAGACCGAGATAGGGT
[37 nt withheld, positions 8706-8742]
AAAGAACGTGGACTCCAACGTCAAAGG
[49 nt withheld, positions 8770-8818]
T
[91 nt withheld, positions 8820-8910]
G
[124 nt withheld, positions 8912-9035]
CCATTCGCCAAGCTTCCTGAAACGGAGAAACATAAACAGGCATTGCTGGGATCACCCATACATCACTCTG
TTTTGCCTGACCTTTTCCGGTAATTTGAAAACAAACCCGGTCTCGAAGCGGAGATCCGGCGATAATTACC
GCAGAAATAAACCCATACACGAGACGTAGAACCAGCCGCACATGGCCGGAGAAACTCCTGCGAGAATTTC
GTAAACTCGCGCGCATTGCATCTGTATTTCCTAATGCGGCACTTCCAGGCCTCGATCGAGACCGTTTATC
CATTGCTTTTTTGTTGTCTTTTTCCCTCGTTCACAGAAAGTCTGAAGAAGCTATAGTAGAACTATGAGCT
TTTTTTGTTTCTGTTTTCCTTTTTTTTTTTTTTTACCTCTGTGGAAATTGTTACTCTCACACTCTTTAGT
TCGTTTGTTTGTTTTGTTTATTCCAATTATGACCGGTGACGAAACGTGGTCGATGGTGGGTACCGCTTAT
GCTCCCCTCCATTAGTTTCGATTATATAAAAAGGCCAAATATTGTATTATTTTCAAATGTCCTATCATTA
TCGTCTAACATCTAATTTCTCTTAAATTTTTTCTCTTTCTTTCCTATAACACCAATAGTGAAAATCTTTT
TTTCTTCTATATCTACAAAAACTTTTTTTTTCTATCAACCTCGTTGATAAATTTTTTCTTTAACAATCGT
TAATAATTAATTAATTGGAAAATAACCATTTTTTCTCTCTTTTATACACACATTCAAAAGAAAGAAAAAA
AATATACCCCAGCCTCGACTAGTGAATTCGCGGCCATCACAAGTTTGTACAAAAAAGCAGGCTTT
